Addgene plasmid #102320: FUW-RLuc-T2A-PuroR
Purpose: expression of r-luciferase
Depositing lab: Rudolf Jaenisch. Depositing organization: Whitehead Institute for Biomedical Research. Publication: Histidine catabolism is a major determinant of methotrexate sensitivity. Kanarek N, Keys HR, Cantor JR, Lewis CA, Chan SH, Kunchok T, Abu-Remaileh M, Freinkman E, Schweitzer LD, Sabatini DM. Nature. 2018 Jul 11. pii: 10.1038/s41586-018-0316-7. doi: 10.1038/s41586-018-0316-7. PubMed 29995852.
Backbone
  Vector backbone: FUW
  Vector type: Lentiviral
Growth in bacteria
  Bacterial resistance: Ampicillin, 100 μg/mL
  Growth temperature: 37°C
  Growth strain: NEB Stable
  Copy number: Unknown
Gene/Insert
  Gene/Insert name: Renilla luciferase
  Species: Synthetic
  Insert size (bp): 936
  Promoter: Ubc
  Cloning method: Restriction Enzyme; 5′ cloning site EcoR1 (unknown if destroyed); 3′ cloning site EcoR1 (unknown if destroyed)
Terms and licenses: Academic/Nonprofit Terms; Industry Terms: Not Available to Industry
How to cite: FUW-RLuc-T2A-PuroR was a gift from Rudolf Jaenisch (Addgene plasmid # 102320 ; http://n2t.net/addgene:102320 ; RRID:Addgene_102320)
