[The description below was written by a language model from this plasmid's Addgene catalogue record and pLannotate feature annotations shown in this document.]
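Description:
FUW-RLuc-T2A-PuroR is a lentiviral transfer plasmid built on the FUW backbone for stable expression of Renilla luciferase in mammalian cells. In bacteria it replicates from a high-copy ColE1/pUC-type origin and is selected with ampicillin through the β-lactamase gene. An f1 origin is also present. Outside the viral region the backbone carries an SV40 promoter/EM7 promoter–BleoR cassette with an SV40 polyadenylation signal, which could confer Zeocin/bleomycin resistance in either mammalian or bacterial cells, although the catalogue entry lists only ampicillin.

The viral genome is transcribed from a CMV enhancer/promoter fused to a truncated HIV-1 5′ LTR. It contains the Ψ packaging signal with a gag fragment, the Rev response element for Rev-dependent nuclear export, and the cPPT/CTS, which aids nuclear import of the reverse-transcribed genome. The downstream LTR is likewise annotated as truncated and is followed by a bGH polyadenylation signal. Because packaging functions are absent, they must be supplied in trans to produce particles.

The internal expression cassette uses the human ubiquitin C promoter to drive a 936 bp codon-optimized synthetic Renilla luciferase coding sequence, followed by the puromycin N-acetyltransferase gene. The plasmid name indicates that the two are joined by a T2A self-cleaving peptide, which would yield both proteins from one transcript. The T2A itself is not annotated in the feature table, but a short gap between the two coding sequences is consistent with it. A WPRE downstream enhances transcript stability and expression. The construct therefore allows puromycin selection of transduced cells that constitutively express a bioluminescent reporter. The record states only luciferase expression as its purpose.
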