Features (pLannotate 1.2.2; 32 found; start..end, strand, type, name):
    154..483     +  promoter       SV40 promoter: SV40 enhancer and early promoter
    531..578     +  promoter       EM7 promoter: synthetic bacterial promoter&nbsp
    597..971     +  CDS            BleoR: antibiotic-binding protein; Sh ble from Streptoalloteichus hindustanus; confers resistance to bleomycin, phleomycin, and Zeocin™
    981..1106    +  CDS            ble (fragment): BLE_KLEPN - Experimental evidence at protein level: Swiss-Prot protein existence level 1. Binding protein with a strong affinity to the bleomycin family of antibiotics. Binds to CL990; an antimitotic-antibiotic compound. From Klebsiella pneumoniae.
   1101..1222    +  polyA_signal   SV40 poly(A) signal: SV40 polyadenylation signal
   1293..1315    -  protein_bind   lac operator (fragment): The lac repressor binds to the lac operator to inhibit transcription in E. coli. This inhibition can be relieved by adding lactose or isopropyl-β-D-thiogalactopyranoside (IPTG). lac repressor encoded by lacI
   1319..1349    -  promoter       lac promoter: promoter for the E. coli lac operon
   1364..1385    -  protein_bind   CAP binding site: CAP binding activates transcription in the presence of cAMP. E. coli catabolite activator protein
   1398..1490    -  CDS            lacI (fragment): lac repressor; lacI; The lac repressor binds to the lac operator to inhibit transcription in E. coli. This inhibition can be relieved by adding lactose or isopropyl-β-D-thiogalactopyranoside (IPTG).
   1673..2261    -  rep_origin     ori: high-copy-number ColE1/pMB1/pBR322/pUC origin of replication
   2432..3292    -  CDS            AmpR: β-lactamase; bla; confers resistance to ampicillin, carbenicillin, and related antibiotics
   3293..3397    -  promoter       AmpR promoter: bla
   3456..3508    -  misc_feature   bom (fragment): basis of mobility region from pBR322
   3663..4042    +  enhancer       CMV enhancer: human cytomegalovirus immediate early enhancer
   4043..4242    +  promoter       CMV promoter: human cytomegalovirus (CMV) immediate early promoter
   4260..4440    +  LTR            5' LTR (truncated): truncated 5' long terminal repeat (LTR) from HIV-1
   4487..4612    +  misc_feature   HIV-1 Ψ: packaging signal of human immunodeficiency virus type 1
   4596..4959    +  CDS            HIV-1 gag (fragment): gag protein from human immunodeficiency virus 1; gag
   5105..5338    +  misc_feature   RRE: The Rev response element (RRE) of HIV-1 allows for Rev-dependent mRNA export from the nucleus to the cytoplasm.
   5715..5815    +  CDS            Rev (fragment): human immunodeficiency virus 1 (HIV-1) Rev protein; rev; enhances nuclear export of unspliced and incompletely spliced viral mRNAs
   5865..5982    +  misc_feature   cPPT/CTS: central polypurine tract and central termination sequence of HIV-1
   6047..7258    +  promoter       UbC promoter: human ubiquitin C promoter
   7269..7292    -  misc_feature   MCS (fragment): pUC18/19 multiple cloning site
   7335..8270    +  CDS            RLuc: Renilla luciferase codon-optimized synthetic gene
   8361..8960    +  CDS            PuroR: puromycin N-acetyltransferase; pac from Streptomyces alboniger; confers resistance to puromycin
   8962..8985    +  misc_feature   MCS (fragment): pBluescript multiple cloning site
   8985..9573    +  misc_feature   WPRE: woodchuck hepatitis virus posttranscriptional regulatory element
   9510..10091   +  CDS            nef (fragment): NEF_HV1H2 - Experimental evidence at protein level: Swiss-Prot protein existence level 1. Extracellular Nef protein targets CD4(+) T-lymphocytes for apoptosis by interacting with CXCR4 surface receptors. From Human immunodeficiency virus type 1 group M subtype B (isolate HXB2) (HIV-1).
  10098..10278   +  LTR            5' LTR (truncated): truncated 5' long terminal repeat (LTR) from HIV-1
  10310..10534   +  polyA_signal   bGH poly(A) signal: bovine growth hormone polyadenylation signal
  10538..10559   +  promoter       SV40 promoter (fragment): SV40 enhancer and early promoter
  10580..140     +  rep_origin     f1 ori (across the origin) (sequence partly withheld): f1 bacteriophage origin of replication; arrow indicates direction of (+) strand synthesis
>Addgene plasmid #102320 | FUW-RLuc-T2A-PuroR | addgene full sequence | sequence record 197000 | Addgene NGS Result
CTTT
[37 nt withheld, positions 5-41]
ACCCTATCTCGGTCTATTCTTTTGATTTATAAGGGATTTTGCCGATTTCGGCCTATTGGTTAAAAAATGA
GCTGATTTAACAAAAATTTAACGCGAATTAATTCTGTGGAATGTGTGTCAGTTAGGGTGTGGAAAGTCCC
CAGGCTCCCCAGCAGGCAGAAGTATGCAAAGCATGCATCTCAATTAGTCAGCAACCAGGTGTGGAAAGTC
CCCAGGCTCCCCAGCAGGCAGAAGTATGCAAAGCATGCATCTCAATTAGTCAGCAACCATAGTCCCGCCC
CTAACTCCGCCCATCCCGCCCCTAACTCCGCCCAGTTCCGCCCATTCTCCGCCCCATGGCTGACTAATTT
TTTTTATTTATGCAGAGGCCGAGGCCGCCTCTGCCTCTGAGCTATTCCAGAAGTAGTGAGGAGGCTTTTT
TGGAGGCCTAGGCTTTTGCAAAAAGCTCCCGGGAGCTTGTATATCCATTTTCGGATCTGATCAGCACGTG
TTGACAATTAATCATCGGCATAGTATATCGGCATAGTATAATACGACAAGGTGAGGAACTAAACCATGGC
CAAGTTGACCAGTGCCGTTCCGGTGCTCACCGCGCGCGACGTCGCCGGAGCGGTCGAGTTCTGGACCGAC
CGGCTCGGGTTCTCCCGGGACTTCGTGGAGGACGACTTCGCCGGTGTGGTCCGGGACGACGTGACCCTGT
TCATCAGCGCGGTCCAGGACCAGGTGGTGCCGGACAACACCCTGGCCTGGGTGTGGGTGCGCGGCCTGGA
CGAGCTGTACGCCGAGTGGTCGGAGGTCGTGTCCACGAACTTCCGGGACGCCTCCGGGCCGGCCATGACC
GAGATCGGCGAGCAGCCGTGGGGGCGGGAGTTCGCCCTGCGCGACCCGGCCGGCAACTGCGTGCACTTCG
TGGCCGAGGAGCAGGACTGACACGTGCTACGAGATTTCGATTCCACCGCCGCCTTCTATGAAAGGTTGGG
CTTCGGAATCGTTTTCCGGGACGCCGGCTGGATGATCCTCCAGCGCGGGGATCTCATGCTGGAGTTCTTC
GCCCACCCCAACTTGTTTATTGCAGCTTATAATGGTTACAAATAAAGCAATAGCATCACAAATTTCACAA
ATAAAGCATTTTTTTCACTGCATTCTAGTTGTGGTTTGTCCAAACTCATCAATGTATCTTATCATGTCTG
TATACCGTCGACCTCTAGCTAGAGCTTGGCGTAATCATGGTCATAGCTGTTTCCTGTGTGAAATTGTTAT
CCGCTCACAATTCCACACAACATACGAGCCGGAAGCATAAAGTGTAAAGCCTGGGGTGCCTAATGAGTGA
GCTAACTCACATTAATTGCGTTGCGCTCACTGCCCGCTTTCCAGTCGGGAAACCTGTCGTGCCAGCTGCA
TTAATGAATCGGCCAACGCGCGGGGAGAGGCGGTTTGCGTATTGGGCGCTCTTCCGCTTCCTCGCTCACT
GACTCGCTGCGCTCGGTCGTTCGGCTGCGGCGAGCGGTATCAGCTCACTCAAAGGCGGTAATACGGTTAT
CCACAGAATCAGGGGATAACGCAGGAAAGAACATGTGAGCAAAAGGCCAGCAAAAGGCCAGGAACCGTAA
AAAGGCCGCGTTGCTGGCGTTTTTCCATAGGCTCCGCCCCCCTGACGAGCATCACAAAAATCGACGCTCA
AGTCAGAGGTGGCGAAACCCGACAGGACTATAAAGATACCAGGCGTTTCCCCCTGGAAGCTCCCTCGTGC
GCTCTCCTGTTCCGACCCTGCCGCTTACCGGATACCTGTCCGCCTTTCTCCCTTCGGGAAGCGTGGCGCT
TTCTCATAGCTCACGCTGTAGGTATCTCAGTTCGGTGTAGGTCGTTCGCTCCAAGCTGGGCTGTGTGCAC
GAACCCCCCGTTCAGCCCGACCGCTGCGCCTTATCCGGTAACTATCGTCTTGAGTCCAACCCGGTAAGAC
ACGACTTATCGCCACTGGCAGCAGCCACTGGTAACAGGATTAGCAGAGCGAGGTATGTAGGCGGTGCTAC
AGAGTTCTTGAAGTGGTGGCCTAACTACGGCTACACTAGAAGAACAGTATTTGGTATCTGCGCTCTGCTG
AAGCCAGTTACCTTCGGAAAAAGAGTTGGTAGCTCTTGATCCGGCAAACAAACCACCGCTGGTAGCGGTG
GTTTTTTTGTTTGCAAGCAGCAGATTACGCGCAGAAAAAAAGGATCTCAAGAAGATCCTTTGATCTTTTC
TACGGGGTCTGACGCTCAGTGGAACGAAAACTCACGTTAAGGGATTTTGGTCATGAGATTATCAAAAAGG
ATCTTCACCTAGATCCTTTTAAATTAAAAATGAAGTTTTAAATCAATCTAAAGTATATATGAGTAAACTT
GGTCTGACAGTTACCAATGCTTAATCAGTGAGGCACCTATCTCAGCGATCTGTCTATTTCGTTCATCCAT
AGTTGCCTGACTCCCCGTCGTGTAGATAACTACGATACGGGAGGGCTTACCATCTGGCCCCAGTGCTGCA
ATGATACCGCGAGACCCACGCTCACCGGCTCCAGATTTATCAGCAATAAACCAGCCAGCCGGAAGGGCCG
AGCGCAGAAGTGGTCCTGCAACTTTATCCGCCTCCATCCAGTCTATTAATTGTTGCCGGGAAGCTAGAGT
AAGTAGTTCGCCAGTTAATAGTTTGCGCAACGTTGTTGCCATTGCTACAGGCATCGTGGTGTCACGCTCG
TCGTTTGGTATGGCTTCATTCAGCTCCGGTTCCCAACGATCAAGGCGAGTTACATGATCCCCCATGTTGT
GCAAAAAAGCGGTTAGCTCCTTCGGTCCTCCGATCGTTGTCAGAAGTAAGTTGGCCGCAGTGTTATCACT
CATGGTTATGGCAGCACTGCATAATTCTCTTACTGTCATGCCATCCGTAAGATGCTTTTCTGTGACTGGT
GAGTACTCAACCAAGTCATTCTGAGAATAGTGTATGCGGCGACCGAGTTGCTCTTGCCCGGCGTCAATAC
GGGATAATACCGCGCCACATAGCAGAACTTTAAAAGTGCTCATCATTGGAAAACGTTCTTCGGGGCGAAA
ACTCTCAAGGATCTTACCGCTGTTGAGATCCAGTTCGATGTAACCCACTCGTGCACCCAACTGATCTTCA
GCATCTTTTACTTTCACCAGCGTTTCTGGGTGAGCAAAAACAGGAAGGCAAAATGCCGCAAAAAAGGGAA
TAAGGGCGACACGGAAATGTTGAATACTCATACTCTTCCTTTTTCAATATTATTGAAGCATTTATCAGGG
TTATTGTCTCATGAGCGGATACATATTTGAATGTATTTAGAAAAATAAACAAATAGGGGTTCCGCGCACA
TTTCCCCGAAAAGTGCCACCTGACGTCGACGGATCGGGAGATCTCCCGATCCCCTATGGTGCACTCTCAG
TACAATCTGCTCTGATGCCGCATAGTTAAGCCAGTATCTGCTCCCTGCTTGTGTGTTGGAGGTCGCTGAG
TAGTGCGCGAGCAAAATTTAAGCTACAACAAGGCAAGGCTTGACCGACAATTGCATGAAGAATCTGCTTA
GGGTTAGGCGTTTTGCGCTGCTTCGCGATGTACGGGCCAGATATACGCGTTGACATTGATTATTGACTAG
TTATTAATAGTAATCAATTACGGGGTCATTAGTTCATAGCCCATATATGGAGTTCCGCGTTACATAACTT
ACGGTAAATGGCCCGCCTGGCTGACCGCCCAACGACCCCCGCCCATTGACGTCAATAATGACGTATGTTC
CCATAGTAACGCCAATAGGGACTTTCCATTGACGTCAATGGGTGGAGTATTTACGGTAAACTGCCCACTT
GGCAGTACATCAAGTGTATCATATGCCAAGTACGCCCCCTATTGACGTCAATGACGGTAAATGGCCCGCC
TGGCATTATGCCCAGTACATGACCTTATGGGACTTTCCTACTTGGCAGTACATCTACGTATTAGTCATCG
CTATTACCATGGTGATGCGGTTTTGGCAGTACATCAATGGGCGTGGATAGCGGTTTGACTCACGGGGATT
TCCAAGTCTCCACCCCATTGACGTCAATGGGAGTTTGTTTTGGCACCAAAATCAACGGGACTTTCCAAAA
TGTCGTAACAACTCCGCCCCATTGACGCAAATGGGCGGTAGGCGTGTACGGTGGGAGGTCTATATAAGCA
GCGCGTTTTGCCTGTACTGGGTCTCTCTGGTTAGACCAGATCTGAGCCTGGGAGCTCTCTGGCTAACTAG
GGAACCCACTGCTTAAGCCTCAATAAAGCTTGCCTTGAGTGCTTCAAGTAGTGTGTGCCCGTCTGTTGTG
TGACTCTGGTAACTAGAGATCCCTCAGACCCTTTTAGTCAGTGTGGAAAATCTCTAGCAGTGGCGCCCGA
ACAGGGACTTGAAAGCGAAAGGGAAACCAGAGGAGCTCTCTCGACGCAGGACTCGGCTTGCTGAAGCGCG
CACGGCAAGAGGCGAGGGGCGGCGACTGGTGAGTACGCCAAAAATTTTGACTAGCGGAGGCTAGAAGGAG
AGAGATGGGTGCGAGAGCGTCAGTATTAAGCGGGGGAGAATTAGATCGCGATGGGAAAAAATTCGGTTAA
GGCCAGGGGGAAAGAAAAAATATAAATTAAAACATATAGTATGGGCAAGCAGGGAGCTAGAACGATTCGC
AGTTAATCCTGGCCTGTTAGAAACATCAGAAGGCTGTAGACAAATACTGGGACAGCTACAACCATCCCTT
CAGACAGGATCAGAAGAACTTAGATCATTATATAATACAGTAGCAACCCTCTATTGTGTGCATCAAAGGA
TAGAGATAAAAGACACCAAGGAAGCTTTAGACAAGATAGAGGAAGAGCAAAACAAAAGTAAGACCACCGC
ACAGCAAGCGGCCGCTGATCTTCAGACCTGGAGGAGGAGATATGAGGGACAATTGGAGAAGTGAATTATA
TAAATATAAAGTAGTAAAAATTGAACCATTAGGAGTAGCACCCACCAAGGCAAAGAGAAGAGTGGTGCAG
AGAGAAAAAAGAGCAGTGGGAATAGGAGCTTTGTTCCTTGGGTTCTTGGGAGCAGCAGGAAGCACTATGG
GCGCAGCGTCAATGACGCTGACGGTACAGGCCAGACAATTATTGTCTGGTATAGTGCAGCAGCAGAACAA
TTTGCTGAGGGCTATTGAGGCGCAACAGCATCTGTTGCAACTCACAGTCTGGGGCATCAAGCAGCTCCAG
GCAAGAATCCTGGCTGTGGAAAGATACCTAAAGGATCAACAGCTCCTGGGGATTTGGGGTTGCTCTGGAA
AACTCATTTGCACCACTGCTGTGCCTTGGAATGCTAGTTGGAGTAATAAATCTCTGGAACAGATTTGGAA
TCACACGACCTGGATGGAGTGGGACAGAGAAATTAACAATTACACAAGCTTAATACACTCCTTAATTGAA
GAATCGCAAAACCAGCAAGAAAAGAATGAACAAGAATTATTGGAATTAGATAAATGGGCAAGTTTGTGGA
ATTGGTTTAACATAACAAATTGGCTGTGGTATATAAAATTATTCATAATGATAGTAGGAGGCTTGGTAGG
TTTAAGAATAGTTTTTGCTGTACTTTCTATAGTGAATAGAGTTAGGCAGGGATATTCACCATTATCGTTT
CAGACCCACCTCCCAACCCCGAGGGGACCCGACAGGCCCGAAGGAATAGAAGAAGAAGGTGGAGAGAGAG
ACAGAGACAGATCCATTCGATTAGTGAACGGATCGGCACTGCGTGCGCCAATTCTGCAGACAAATGGCAG
TATTCATCCACAATTTTAAAAGAAAAGGGGGGATTGGGGGGTACAGTGCAGGGGAAAGAATAGTAGACAT
AATAGCAACAGACATACAAACTAAAGAATTACAAAAACAAATTACAAAAATTCAAAATTTTCGGGTTTAT
TACAGGGACAGCAGAGATCCAGTTTGGTTAATTAACCCGTGTCGGCTCCAGATCTGGCCTCCGCGCCGGG
TTTTGGCGCCTCCCGCGGGCGCCCCCCTCCTCACGGCGAGCGCTGCCACGTCAGACGAAGGGCGCAGCGA
GCGTCCTGATCCTTCCGCCCGGACGCTCAGGACAGCGGCCCGCTGCTCATAAGACTCGGCCTTAGAACCC
CAGTATCAGCAGAAGGACATTTTAGGACGGGACTTGGGTGACTCTAGGGCACTGGTTTTCTTTCCAGAGA
GCGGAACAGGCGAGGAAAAGTAGTCCCTTCTCGGCGATTCTGCGGAGGGATCTCCGTGGGGCGGTGAACG
CCGATGATTATATAAGGACGCGCCGGGTGTGGCACAGCTAGTTCCGTCGCAGCCGGGATTTGGGTCGCGG
TTCTTGTTTGTGGATCGCTGTGATCGTCACTTGGTGAGTAGCGGGCTGCTGGGCTGGCCGGGGCTTTCGT
GGCCGCCGGGCCGCTCGGTGGGACGGAAGCGTGTGGAGAGACCGCCAAGGGCTGTAGTCTGGGTCCGCGA
GCAAGGTTGCCCTGAACTGGGGGTTGGGGGGAGCGCAGCAAAATGGCGGCTGTTCCCGAGTCTTGAATGG
AAGACGCTTGTGAGGCGGGCTGTGAGGTCGTTGAAACAAGGTGGGGGGCATGGTGGGCGGCAAGAACCCA
AGGTCTTGAGGCCTTCGCTAATGCGGGAAAGCTCTTATTCGGGTGAGATGGGCTGGGGCACCATCTGGGG
ACCCTGACGTGAAGTTTGTCACTGACTGGAGAACTCGGTTTGTCGTCTGTTGCGGGGGCGGCAGTTATGG
CGGTGCCGTTGGGCAGTGCACCCGTACCTTTGGGAGCGCGCGCCCTCGTCGTGTCGTGACGTCACCCGTT
CTGTTGGCTTATAATGCAGGGTGGGGCCACCTGCCGGTAGGTGTGCGGTAGGCTTTTCTCCGTCGCAGGA
CGCAGGGTTCGGGCCTAGGGTAGGCTCTCCTGAATCGACAGGCGCCGGACCTCTGGTGAGGGGAGGGATA
AGTGAGGCGTCAGTTTCTTTGGTCGGTTTTATGTACCTATCTTCTTAAGTAGCTGAAGCTCCGGTTTTGA
ACTATGCGCTCGGGGTTGGCGAGTGTGTTTTGTGAAGTTTTTTAGGCACCTTTTGAAATGTAATCATTTG
GGTCAATATGTAATTTTCAGTGTTAGACTAGTAAATTGTCCGCTAAATTCTGGCCGTTTTTGGCTTTTTT
GTTAGACGAAGCTTGGGCTGCAGGTCGACTCTAGAGGATCCAGTTAACCTCGAGGGCGCGCCGAATTCAA
GGAGGTACCCACCATGACCAGCAAAGTGTATGATCCGGAACAGCGCAAACGCATGATTACCGGCCCGCAG
TGGTGGGCGCGCTGCAAACAGATGAACGTGCTGGATAGCTTTATTAACTATTATGATAGCGAAAAACATG
CGGAAAACGCGGTGATTTTTCTGCATGGCAACGCGGCGAGCAGCTATCTGTGGCGGCATGTGGTGCCGCA
TATTGAACCAGTGGCGCGCTGCATTATTCCGGATCTGATTGGCATGGGCAAAAGCGGCAAAAGCGGCAAC
GGCAGCTATCGCCTGCTGGATCATTATAAATATCTGACCGCGTGGTTTGAACTGCTGAACCTGCCGAAAA
AAATTATTTTTGTGGGCCATGATTGGGGCGCGTGCCTGGCGTTTCATTATAGCTATGAACATCAGGATAA
AATTAAAGCGATTGTGCACGCGGAAAGCGTGGTGGATGTGATTGAAAGCTGGGATGAATGGCCGGATATT
GAAGAAGATATTGCGCTGATTAAAAGCGAAGAAGGCGAAAAAATGGTGCTGGAAAACAACTTTTTTGTGG
AAACCATGCTGCCGAGCAAAATTATGCGCAAACTGGAACCGGAAGAATTTGCGGCGTATCTGGAACCGTT
TAAAGAAAAAGGCGAAGTGCGCCGCCCGACCCTGAGCTGGCCGCGCGAAATTCCGCTGGTGAAAGGCGGC
AAACCGGATGTGGTCCAGATTGTGCGCAACTATAACGCGTATCTGCGCGCGAGCGATGATCTGCCGAAAA
TGTTTATTGAAAGCGATCCGGGCTTTTTTAGCAAAGCGATTGTGGAAGGCGCGAAAAAATTTCCGAACAC
CGAATTTGTGAAAGTGAAGGGCCTGCATTTTAGCCAGGAAGATGCGCCGGATGAAATGGGCAAATATATT
AAGAGCTTTGTGGAACGCGTGCTGAAAAACGAACAGGGCGAATTCAGATCTGGCAGCGGAGAGGGCAGAG
GAAGTCTTCTAACATGCGGTGACGTGGAGGAGAATCCCGGCCCTAGGCTCGAGACGCGTATGACCGAGTA
CAAGCCCACGGTGCGCCTCGCCACCCGCGACGACGTCCCCAGGGCCGTACGCACCCTCGCCGCCGCGTTC
GCCGACTACCCCGCCACGCGCCACACCGTCGATCCGGACCGCCACATCGAGCGGGTCACCGAGCTGCAAG
AACTCTTCCTCACGCGCGTCGGGCTCGACATCGGCAAGGTGTGGGTCGCGGACGACGGCGCCGCGGTGGC
GGTCTGGACCACGCCGGAGAGCGTCGAAGCGGGGGCGGTGTTCGCCGAGATCGGCCCGCGCATGGCCGAG
TTGAGCGGTTCCCGGCTGGCCGCGCAGCAACAGATGGAAGGCCTCCTGGCGCCGCACCGGCCCAAGGAGC
CCGCGTGGTTCCTGGCCACCGTCGGCGTCTCGCCCGACCACCAGGGCAAGGGTCTGGGCAGCGCCGTCGT
GCTCCCCGGAGTGGAGGCGGCCGAGCGCGCCGGGGTGCCCGCCTTCCTGGAGACCTCCGCGCCCCGCAAC
CTCCCCTTCTACGAGCGGCTCGGCTTCACCGTCACCGCCGACGTCGAGGTGCCCGAAGGACCGCGCACCT
GGTGCATGACCCGCAAGCCCGGTGCCTGACAATTCGATATCAAGCTTATCGATAATCAACCTCTGGATTA
CAAAATTTGTGAAAGATTGACTGGTATTCTTAACTATGTTGCTCCTTTTACGCTATGTGGATACGCTGCT
TTAATGCCTTTGTATCATGCTATTGCTTCCCGTATGGCTTTCATTTTCTCCTCCTTGTATAAATCCTGGT
TGCTGTCTCTTTATGAGGAGTTGTGGCCCGTTGTCAGGCAACGTGGCGTGGTGTGCACTGTGTTTGCTGA
CGCAACCCCCACTGGTTGGGGCATTGCCACCACCTGTCAGCTCCTTTCCGGGACTTTCGCTTTCCCCCTC
CCTATTGCCACGGCGGAACTCATCGCCGCCTGCCTTGCCCGCTGCTGGACAGGGGCTCGGCTGTTGGGCA
CTGACAATTCCGTGGTGTTGTCGGGGAAATCATCGTCCTTTCCTTGGCTGCTCGCCTGTGTTGCCACCTG
GATTCTGCGCGGGACGTCCTTCTGCTACGTCCCTTCGGCCCTCAATCCAGCGGACCTTCCTTCCCGCGGC
CTGCTGCCGGCTCTGCGGCCTCTTCCGCGTCTTCGCCTTCGCCCTCAGACGAGTCGGATCTCCCTTTGGG
CCGCCTCCCCGCATCGATACCGTCGACCTCGAGACCTAGAAAAACATGGAGCAATCACAAGTAGCAATAC
AGCAGCTACCAATGCTGATTGTGCCTGGCTAGAAGCACAAGAGGAGGAGGAGGTGGGTTTTCCAGTCACA
CCTCAGGTACCTTTAAGACCAATGACTTACAAGGCAGCTGTAGATCTTAGCCACTTTTTAAAAGAAAAGG
GGGGACTGGAAGGGCTAATTCACTCCCAACGAAGACAAGATATCCTTGATCTGTGGATCTACCACACACA
AGGCTACTTCCCTGATTGGCAGAACTACACACCAGGGCCAGGGATCAGATATCCACTGACCTTTGGATGG
TGCTACAAGCTAGTACCAGTTGAGCAAGAGAAGGTAGAAGAAGCCAATGAAGGAGAGAACACCCGCTTGT
TACACCCTGTGAGCCTGCATGGGATGGATGACCCGGAGAGAGAAGTATTAGAGTGGAGGTTTGACAGCCG
CCTAGCATTTCATCACATGGCCCGAGAGCTGCATCCGGACTGTACTGGGTCTCTCTGGTTAGACCAGATC
TGAGCCTGGGAGCTCTCTGGCTAACTAGGGAACCCACTGCTTAAGCCTCAATAAAGCTTGCCTTGAGTGC
TTCAAGTAGTGTGTGCCCGTCTGTTGTGTGACTCTGGTAACTAGAGATCCCTCAGACCCTTTTAGTCAGT
GTGGAAAATCTCTAGCAGGGCCCGTTTAAACCCGCTGATCAGCCTCGACTGTGCCTTCTAGTTGCCAGCC
ATCTGTTGTTTGCCCCTCCCCCGTGCCTTCCTTGACCCTGGAAGGTGCCACTCCCACTGTCCTTTCCTAA
TAAAATGAGGAAATTGCATCGCATTGTCTGAGTAGGTGTCATTCTATTCTGGGGGGTGGGGTGGGGCAGG
ACAGCAAGGGGGAGGATTGGGAAGACAATAGCAGGCATGCTGGGGATGCGGTGGGCTCTATGGCTTCTGA
GGCGGAAAGAACCAGCTGGGGCTCTAGGGGGTATCCCC
[124 nt withheld, positions 10580-10703]
C
[91 nt withheld, positions 10705-10795]
A
[49 nt withheld, positions 10797-10845]
CCTTTGACGTTGGAGTCCACGTT
